>Addgene plasmid #126427 | pTBL402 AC sgRNA | addgene full sequence | sequence record 245955 | Addgene NGS Result
GACGTCGCTAGCTGTACAAAAAAGCAGGCTTTAAAGGAACCAATTCAGTCGACTGGATCCGGTACCAAGG
TCGGGCAGGAAGAGGGCCTATTTCCCATGATTCCTTCATATTTGCATATACGATACAAGGCTGTTAGAGA
GATAATTAGAATTAATTTGACTGTAAACACAAAGATATTAGTACAAAATACGTGACGTAGAAAGTAATAA
TTTCTTGGGTAGTTTGCAGTTTTAAAATTATGTTTTAAAATGGACTATCATATGCTTACCGTAACTTGAA
AGTATTTCGATTTCTTGGCTTTATATATCTTGTGGAAAGGACGAAACACCGAAGGAGACTGACGGTCACA
TGTTTTAGAGCTAGAAATAGCAAGTTAAAATAAGGCTAGTCCGTTATCAACTTGAAAAAGTGGCACCGAG
TCGGTGCTTTTTTTAAGCTTGGGCCGCTCGAGGTACCTCTCTACATATGACATGTGAGCAAAAGGCCAGC
AAAAGGCCAGGAACCGTAAAAAGGCCGCGTTGCTGGCGTTTTTCCATAGGCTCCGCCCCCCTGACGAGCA
TCACAAAAATCGACGCTCAAGTCAGAGGTGGCGAAACCCGACAGGACTATAAAGATACCAGGCGTTTCCC
CCTGGAAGCTCCCTCGTGCGCTCTCCTGTTCCGACCCTGCCGCTTACCGGATACCTGTCCGCCTTTCTCC
CTTCGGGAAGCGTGGCGCTTTCTCATAGCTCACGCTGTAGGTATCTCAGTTCGGTGTAGGTCGTTCGCTC
CAAGCTGGGCTGTGTGCACGAACCCCCCGTTCAGCCCGACCGCTGCGCCTTATCCGGTAACTATCGTCTT
GAGTCCAACCCGGTAAGACACGACTTATCGCCACTGGCAGCAGCCACTGGTAACAGGATTAGCAGAGCGA
GGTATGTAGGCGGTGCTACAGAGTTCTTGAAGTGGTGGCCTAACTACGGCTACACTAGAAGAACAGTATT
TGGTATCTGCGCTCTGCTGAAGCCAGTTACCTTCGGAAAAAGAGTTGGTAGCTCTTGATCCGGCAAACAA
ACCACCGCTGGTAGCGGTGGTTTTTTTGTTTGCAAGCAGCAGATTACGCGCAGAAAAAAAGGATCTCAAG
AAGATCCTTTGATCTTTTCTACGGGGTCTGACGCTCAGTGGAACGAAAACTCACGTTAAGGGATTTTGGT
CATGAGATTATCAAAAAGGATCTTCACCTAGATCCTTTTAAATTAAAAATGAAGTTTTAAATCAATCTAA
AGTATATATGAGTAAACTTGGTCTGACAGTTACCAATGCTTAATCAGTGAGGCACCTATCTCAGCGATCT
GTCTATTTCGTTCATCCATAGTTGCCTGACTCCCCGTCGTGTAGATAACTACGATACGGGAGGGCTTACC
ATCTGGCCCCAGTGCTGCAATGATACCGCGAGACCCACGCTCACCGGCTCCAGATTTATCAGCAATAAAC
CAGCCAGCCGGAAGGGCCGAGCGCAGAAGTGGTCCTGCAACTTTATCCGCCTCCATCCAGTCTATTAATT
GTTGCCGGGAAGCTAGAGTAAGTAGTTCGCCAGTTAATAGTTTGCGCAACGTTGTTGCCATTGCTACAGG
CATCGTGGTGTCACGCTCGTCGTTTGGTATGGCTTCATTCAGCTCCGGTTCCCAACGATCAAGGCGAGTT
ACATGATCCCCCATGTTGTGCAAAAAAGCGGTTAGCTCCTTCGGTCCTCCGATCGTTGTCAGAAGTAAGT
TGGCCGCAGTGTTATCACTCATGGTTATGGCAGCACTGCATAATTCTCTTACTGTCATGCCATCCGTAAG
ATGCTTTTCTGTGACTGGTGAGTACTCAACCAAGTCATTCTGAGAATAGTGTATGCGGCGACCGAGTTGC
TCTTGCCCGGCGTCAATACGGGATAATACCGCGCCACATAGCAGAACTTTAAAAGTGCTCATCATTGGAA
AACGTTCTTCGGGGCGAAAACTCTCAAGGATCTTACCGCTGTTGAGATCCAGTTCGATGTAACCCACTCG
TGCACCCAACTGATCTTCAGCATCTTTTACTTTCACCAGCGTTTCTGGGTGAGCAAAAACAGGAAGGCAA
AATGCCGCAAAAAAGGGAATAAGGGCGACACGGAAATGTTGAATACTCATACTCTTCCTTTTTCAATATT
ATTGAAGCATTTATCAGGGTTATTGTCTCATGAGCGGATACATATTTGAATGTATTTAGAAAAATAAACA
AATAGGGGTTCCGCGCACATTTCCCCGAAAAGTGCCACCT
Features (pLannotate 1.2.2; 6 found; start..end, strand, type, name):
     13..30      +  protein_bind   attB1 (fragment): mutant version of attB; recombination site for the Gateway® BP reaction BP Clonase™
     82..322     +  promoter       U6 promoter: RNA polymerase III promoter for human U6 snRNA
    352..427     +  misc_RNA       gRNA scaffold: guide RNA scaffold for the Streptococcus pyogenes CRISPR/Cas9 system
    531..1119    -  rep_origin     ori: high-copy-number ColE1/pMB1/pBR322/pUC origin of replication
   1290..2150    -  CDS            AmpR: β-lactamase; bla; confers resistance to ampicillin, carbenicillin, and related antibiotics
   2151..2255    -  promoter       AmpR promoter: bla
