[The description below was written by a language model from this plasmid's Addgene catalogue record and pLannotate feature annotations shown in this document.]
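Description:
pTBL402 AC sgRNA is a compact (about 2.3 kb) mammalian expression plasmid that produces a single CRISPR guide RNA. It is derived from the pSQT1313 backbone, which the depositors modified so that only one sgRNA is expressed. The payload is a 21-bp spacer directed against a human genomic protospacer that has the dinucleotide AC at the Cas9 cut site. In the feature table, the human U6 promoter, an RNA polymerase III promoter suited to short, uncapped transcripts, is followed by a short gap that accommodates the spacer and then by the Streptococcus pyogenes Cas9 gRNA scaffold. Together these form a complete sgRNA transcription unit. The plasmid encodes no Cas9 or other nuclease, so the effector protein must be supplied from a separate construct. It also carries no mammalian selection marker or reporter.

For propagation in E. coli, the plasmid carries a ColE1/pUC-type origin of replication and a β-lactamase gene under its own bla promoter, which confers ampicillin resistance. The annotation describes this origin as high-copy, whereas the catalogue entry lists the plasmid as low copy; the record does not resolve this difference. A short fragment of a Gateway attB1 site upstream of the U6 promoter appears to be a remnant of the backbone with no stated function here. The depositors note that the construct was made by inverse PCR and in vivo recombination in E. coli. The associated publication concerns lineage tracing and analog recording in mammalian cells by single-site DNA writing. The guide's stated purpose is to target a site defined by its cut-site sequence context, presumably for comparison with guides against sites with other cut-site dinucleotides, although the record does not say so.
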