Addgene plasmid #126427: pTBL402 AC sgRNA
Purpose: To target a protospacer with AC at the cut site.
Depositing lab: Chang Liu. Depositing organization: University of California, Irvine. Publication: Lineage tracing and analog recording in mammalian cells by single-site DNA writing. Loveless TB, Grotts JH, Schechter MW, Forouzmand E, Carlson CK, Agahi BS, Liang G, Ficht M, Liu B, Xie X, Liu CC. Nat Chem Biol. 2021 Jun;17(6):739-747. doi: 10.1038/s41589-021-00769-8. Epub 2021 Mar 22. PubMed 33753928.
Backbone
  Vector backbone: pSQT1313
  Backbone manufacturer: Keith Joung
  Backbone size w/o insert (bp): 2259
  Total vector size (bp): 2280
  Modifications to backbone: The backbone was modified to express only one sgRNA.
  Vector type: Mammalian Expression
Growth in bacteria
  Bacterial resistance: Ampicillin, 100 μg/mL
  Growth temperature: 37°C
  Growth strain: DH5alpha
  Copy number: Low Copy
Gene/Insert
  Gene/Insert name: spacer against human genome with AC at cut site
  Species: H. sapiens (human)
  Insert size (bp): 21
  Promoter: human U6
  Cloning method: Unknown
  Sequencing primers: 5′ AGGGTTATTGTCTCATGAGCGG; 3′ CGGACAGGTATCCGGTAAGC
Resource information
  A portion of this plasmid was derived from a plasmid made by: Keith Joung; the backbone was created from pSQT1313, Addgene #53370.
Terms and licenses: Academic/Nonprofit Terms; Industry Terms: Not Available to Industry
Depositor comments: This construct was cloned by inverse PCR and in vivo recombination in E. coli strain SS320. Please visit https://doi.org/10.1101/639120 for bioRxiv preprint.
How to cite: pTBL402 AC sgRNA was a gift from Chang Liu (Addgene plasmid # 126427 ; http://n2t.net/addgene:126427 ; RRID:Addgene_126427)
